>Addgene plasmid #75235 | NFATc2-CRISPR-Nick 2/2 (PX461-EF1a-pSpCas9n(BB)-2A-GFP) | depositor full sequence | sequence record 142277 | NFATc2-CRISPR-Nick 2/2 (PX461-EF1a-pSpCas9n(BB)-2A-GFP) sequence 9703 bps
GAGGGCCTATTTCCCATGATTCCTTCATATTTGCATATACGATACAAGGCTGTTAGAGAGATAATTGGAA
TTAATTTGACTGTAAACACAAAGATATTAGTACAAAATACGTGACGTAGAAAGTAATAATTTCTTGGGTA
GTTTGCAGTTTTAAAATTATGTTTTAAAATGGACTATCATATGCTTACCGTAACTTGAAAGTATTTCGAT
TTCTTGGCTTTATATATCTTGTGGAAAGGACGAAACACCGGGGCTCTCCGAATCGGCCGGGGTTTTAGAG
CTAGAAATAGCAAGTTAAAATAAGGCTAGTCCGTTATCAACTTGAAAAAGTGGCACCGAGTCGGTGCTTT
TTTGTTTTAGAGCTAGAAATAGCAAGTTAAAATAAGGCTAGTCCGTTTTTAGCGCGTGCGCCAATTCTGC
AGACAAATGGCTCTAGTGGTCTTGAAAGGAGTGGGAATTGGCTCCGGTGCCCGTCAGTGGGCAGAGCGCA
CATCGCCCACAGTCCCCGAGAAGTTGGGGGGAGGGGTCGGCAATTGAACCGGTGCCTAGAGAAGGTGGCG
CGGGGTAAACTGGGAAAGTGATGTCGTGTACTGGCTCCGCCTTTTTCCCGAGGGTGGGGGAGAACCGTAT
ATAAGTGCAGTAGTCGCCGTGAACGTTCTTTTTCGCAACGGGTTTGCCGCCAGAACACAGGTAAGTGCCG
TGTGTGGTTCCCGCGGGCCTGGCCTCTTTACGGGTTATGGCCCTTGCGTGCCTTGAATTACTTCCACCTG
GCTGCAGTACGTGATTCTTGATCCCGAGCTTCGGGTTGGAAGTGGGTGGGAGAGTTCGAGGCCTTGCGCT
TAAGGAGCCCCTTCGCCTCGTGCTTGAGTTGAGGCCTGGCCTGGGCGCTGGGGCCGCCGCGTGCGAATCT
GGTGGCACCTTCGCGCCTGTCTCGCTGCTTTCGATAAGTCTCTAGCCATTTAAAATTTTTGATGACCTGC
TGCGACGCTTTTTTTCTGGCAAGATAGTCTTGTAAATGCGGGCCAAGATCTGCACACTGGTATTTCGGTT
TTTGGGGCCGCGGGCGGCGACGGGGCCCGTGCGTCCCAGCGCACATGTTCGGCGAGGCGGGGCCTGCGAG
CGCGGCCACCGAGAATCGGACGGGGGTAGTCTCAAGCTGGCCGGCCTGCTCTGGTGCCTGGCCTCGCGCC
GCCGTGTATCGCCCCGCCCTGGGCGGCAAGGCTGGCCCGGTCGGCACCAGTTGCGTGAGCGGAAAGATGG
CCGCTTCCCGGCCCTGCTGCAGGGAGCTCAAAATGGAGGACGCGGCGCTCGGGAGAGCGGGCGGGTGAGT
CACCCACACAAAGGAAAAGGGCCTTTCCGTCCTCAGCCGTCGCTTCATGTGACTCCACGGAGTACCGGGC
GCCGTCCAGGCACCTCGATTAGTTCTCGAGCTTTTGGAGTACGTCGTCTTTAGGTTGGGGGGAGGGGTTT
TATGCGATGGAGTTTCCCCACACTGAGTGGGTGGAGACTGAAGTTAGGCCAGCTTGGCACTTGATGTAAT
TCTCCTTGGAATTTGCCCTTTTTGAGTTTGGATCTTGGTTCATTCTCAAGCCTCAGACAGTGGTTCAAAG
TTTTTTTCTTCCATTTCAGGTGTCGTGAGGAATTTCGACATTTCCGGTGCCACCATGGACTATAAGGACC
ACGACGGAGACTACAAGGATCATGATATTGATTACAAAGACGATGACGATAAGATGGCCCCAAAGAAGAA
GCGGAAGGTCGGTATCCACGGAGTCCCAGCAGCCGACAAGAAGTACAGCATCGGCCTGGCCATCGGCACC
AACTCTGTGGGCTGGGCCGTGATCACCGACGAGTACAAGGTGCCCAGCAAGAAATTCAAGGTGCTGGGCA
ACACCGACCGGCACAGCATCAAGAAGAACCTGATCGGAGCCCTGCTGTTCGACAGCGGCGAAACAGCCGA
GGCCACCCGGCTGAAGAGAACCGCCAGAAGAAGATACACCAGACGGAAGAACCGGATCTGCTATCTGCAA
GAGATCTTCAGCAACGAGATGGCCAAGGTGGACGACAGCTTCTTCCACAGACTGGAAGAGTCCTTCCTGG
TGGAAGAGGATAAGAAGCACGAGCGGCACCCCATCTTCGGCAACATCGTGGACGAGGTGGCCTACCACGA
GAAGTACCCCACCATCTACCACCTGAGAAAGAAACTGGTGGACAGCACCGACAAGGCCGACCTGCGGCTG
ATCTATCTGGCCCTGGCCCACATGATCAAGTTCCGGGGCCACTTCCTGATCGAGGGCGACCTGAACCCCG
ACAACAGCGACGTGGACAAGCTGTTCATCCAGCTGGTGCAGACCTACAACCAGCTGTTCGAGGAAAACCC
CATCAACGCCAGCGGCGTGGACGCCAAGGCCATCCTGTCTGCCAGACTGAGCAAGAGCAGACGGCTGGAA
AATCTGATCGCCCAGCTGCCCGGCGAGAAGAAGAATGGCCTGTTCGGCAACCTGATTGCCCTGAGCCTGG
GCCTGACCCCCAACTTCAAGAGCAACTTCGACCTGGCCGAGGATGCCAAACTGCAGCTGAGCAAGGACAC
CTACGACGACGACCTGGACAACCTGCTGGCCCAGATCGGCGACCAGTACGCCGACCTGTTTCTGGCCGCC
AAGAACCTGTCCGACGCCATCCTGCTGAGCGACATCCTGAGAGTGAACACCGAGATCACCAAGGCCCCCC
TGAGCGCCTCTATGATCAAGAGATACGACGAGCACCACCAGGACCTGACCCTGCTGAAAGCTCTCGTGCG
GCAGCAGCTGCCTGAGAAGTACAAAGAGATTTTCTTCGACCAGAGCAAGAACGGCTACGCCGGCTACATT
GACGGCGGAGCCAGCCAGGAAGAGTTCTACAAGTTCATCAAGCCCATCCTGGAAAAGATGGACGGCACCG
AGGAACTGCTCGTGAAGCTGAACAGAGAGGACCTGCTGCGGAAGCAGCGGACCTTCGACAACGGCAGCAT
CCCCCACCAGATCCACCTGGGAGAGCTGCACGCCATTCTGCGGCGGCAGGAAGATTTTTACCCATTCCTG
AAGGACAACCGGGAAAAGATCGAGAAGATCCTGACCTTCCGCATCCCCTACTACGTGGGCCCTCTGGCCA
GGGGAAACAGCAGATTCGCCTGGATGACCAGAAAGAGCGAGGAAACCATCACCCCCTGGAACTTCGAGGA
AGTGGTGGACAAGGGCGCTTCCGCCCAGAGCTTCATCGAGCGGATGACCAACTTCGATAAGAACCTGCCC
AACGAGAAGGTGCTGCCCAAGCACAGCCTGCTGTACGAGTACTTCACCGTGTATAACGAGCTGACCAAAG
TGAAATACGTGACCGAGGGAATGAGAAAGCCCGCCTTCCTGAGCGGCGAGCAGAAAAAGGCCATCGTGGA
CCTGCTGTTCAAGACCAACCGGAAAGTGACCGTGAAGCAGCTGAAAGAGGACTACTTCAAGAAAATCGAG
TGCTTCGACTCCGTGGAAATCTCCGGCGTGGAAGATCGGTTCAACGCCTCCCTGGGCACATACCACGATC
TGCTGAAAATTATCAAGGACAAGGACTTCCTGGACAATGAGGAAAACGAGGACATTCTGGAAGATATCGT
GCTGACCCTGACACTGTTTGAGGACAGAGAGATGATCGAGGAACGGCTGAAAACCTATGCCCACCTGTTC
GACGACAAAGTGATGAAGCAGCTGAAGCGGCGGAGATACACCGGCTGGGGCAGGCTGAGCCGGAAGCTGA
TCAACGGCATCCGGGACAAGCAGTCCGGCAAGACAATCCTGGATTTCCTGAAGTCCGACGGCTTCGCCAA
CAGAAACTTCATGCAGCTGATCCACGACGACAGCCTGACCTTTAAAGAGGACATCCAGAAAGCCCAGGTG
TCCGGCCAGGGCGATAGCCTGCACGAGCACATTGCCAATCTGGCCGGCAGCCCCGCCATTAAGAAGGGCA
TCCTGCAGACAGTGAAGGTGGTGGACGAGCTCGTGAAAGTGATGGGCCGGCACAAGCCCGAGAACATCGT
GATCGAAATGGCCAGAGAGAACCAGACCACCCAGAAGGGACAGAAGAACAGCCGCGAGAGAATGAAGCGG
ATCGAAGAGGGCATCAAAGAGCTGGGCAGCCAGATCCTGAAAGAACACCCCGTGGAAAACACCCAGCTGC
AGAACGAGAAGCTGTACCTGTACTACCTGCAGAATGGGCGGGATATGTACGTGGACCAGGAACTGGACAT
CAACCGGCTGTCCGACTACGATGTGGACCATATCGTGCCTCAGAGCTTTCTGAAGGACGACTCCATCGAC
AACAAGGTGCTGACCAGAAGCGACAAGAACCGGGGCAAGAGCGACAACGTGCCCTCCGAAGAGGTCGTGA
AGAAGATGAAGAACTACTGGCGGCAGCTGCTGAACGCCAAGCTGATTACCCAGAGAAAGTTCGACAATCT
GACCAAGGCCGAGAGAGGCGGCCTGAGCGAACTGGATAAGGCCGGCTTCATCAAGAGACAGCTGGTGGAA
ACCCGGCAGATCACAAAGCACGTGGCACAGATCCTGGACTCCCGGATGAACACTAAGTACGACGAGAATG
ACAAGCTGATCCGGGAAGTGAAAGTGATCACCCTGAAGTCCAAGCTGGTGTCCGATTTCCGGAAGGATTT
CCAGTTTTACAAAGTGCGCGAGATCAACAACTACCACCACGCCCACGACGCCTACCTGAACGCCGTCGTG
GGAACCGCCCTGATCAAAAAGTACCCTAAGCTGGAAAGCGAGTTCGTGTACGGCGACTACAAGGTGTACG
ACGTGCGGAAGATGATCGCCAAGAGCGAGCAGGAAATCGGCAAGGCTACCGCCAAGTACTTCTTCTACAG
CAACATCATGAACTTTTTCAAGACCGAGATTACCCTGGCCAACGGCGAGATCCGGAAGCGGCCTCTGATC
GAGACAAACGGCGAAACCGGGGAGATCGTGTGGGATAAGGGCCGGGATTTTGCCACCGTGCGGAAAGTGC
TGAGCATGCCCCAAGTGAATATCGTGAAAAAGACCGAGGTGCAGACAGGCGGCTTCAGCAAAGAGTCTAT
CCTGCCCAAGAGGAACAGCGATAAGCTGATCGCCAGAAAGAAGGACTGGGACCCTAAGAAGTACGGCGGC
TTCGACAGCCCCACCGTGGCCTATTCTGTGCTGGTGGTGGCCAAAGTGGAAAAGGGCAAGTCCAAGAAAC
TGAAGAGTGTGAAAGAGCTGCTGGGGATCACCATCATGGAAAGAAGCAGCTTCGAGAAGAATCCCATCGA
CTTTCTGGAAGCCAAGGGCTACAAAGAAGTGAAAAAGGACCTGATCATCAAGCTGCCTAAGTACTCCCTG
TTCGAGCTGGAAAACGGCCGGAAGAGAATGCTGGCCTCTGCCGGCGAACTGCAGAAGGGAAACGAACTGG
CCCTGCCCTCCAAATATGTGAACTTCCTGTACCTGGCCAGCCACTATGAGAAGCTGAAGGGCTCCCCCGA
GGATAATGAGCAGAAACAGCTGTTTGTGGAACAGCACAAGCACTACCTGGACGAGATCATCGAGCAGATC
AGCGAGTTCTCCAAGAGAGTGATCCTGGCCGACGCTAATCTGGACAAAGTGCTGTCCGCCTACAACAAGC
ACCGGGATAAGCCCATCAGAGAGCAGGCCGAGAATATCATCCACCTGTTTACCCTGACCAATCTGGGAGC
CCCTGCCGCCTTCAAGTACTTTGACACCACCATCGACCGGAAGAGGTACACCAGCACCAAAGAGGTGCTG
GACGCCACCCTGATCCACCAGAGCATCACCGGCCTGTACGAGACACGGATCGACCTGTCTCAGCTGGGAG
GCGACAAAAGGCCGGCGGCCACGAAAAAGGCCGGCCAGGCAAAAAAGAAAAAGGAATTCGGCAGTGGAGA
GGGCAGAGGAAGTCTGCTAACATGCGGTGACGTCGAGGAGAATCCTGGCCCAGTGAGCAAGGGCGAGGAG
CTGTTCACCGGGGTGGTGCCCATCCTGGTCGAGCTGGACGGCGACGTAAACGGCCACAAGTTCAGCGTGT
CCGGCGAGGGCGAGGGCGATGCCACCTACGGCAAGCTGACCCTGAAGTTCATCTGCACCACCGGCAAGCT
GCCCGTGCCCTGGCCCACCCTCGTGACCACCCTGACCTACGGCGTGCAGTGCTTCAGCCGCTACCCCGAC
CACATGAAGCAGCACGACTTCTTCAAGTCCGCCATGCCCGAAGGCTACGTCCAGGAGCGCACCATCTTCT
TCAAGGACGACGGCAACTACAAGACCCGCGCCGAGGTGAAGTTCGAGGGCGACACCCTGGTGAACCGCAT
CGAGCTGAAGGGCATCGACTTCAAGGAGGACGGCAACATCCTGGGGCACAAGCTGGAGTACAACTACAAC
AGCCACAACGTCTATATCATGGCCGACAAGCAGAAGAACGGCATCAAGGTGAACTTCAAGATCCGCCACA
ACATCGAGGACGGCAGCGTGCAGCTCGCCGACCACTACCAGCAGAACACCCCCATCGGCGACGGCCCCGT
GCTGCTGCCCGACAACCACTACCTGAGCACCCAGTCCGCCCTGAGCAAAGACCCCAACGAGAAGCGCGAT
CACATGGTCCTGCTGGAGTTCGTGACCGCCGCCGGGATCACTCTCGGCATGGACGAGCTGTACAAGGAAT
TCTAACTAGAGCTCGCTGATCAGCCTCGACTGTGCCTTCTAGTTGCCAGCCATCTGTTGTTTGCCCCTCC
CCCGTGCCTTCCTTGACCCTGGAAGGTGCCACTCCCACTGTCCTTTCCTAATAAAATGAGGAAATTGCAT
CGCATTGTCTGAGTAGGTGTCATTCTATTCTGGGGGGTGGGGTGGGGCAGGACAGCAAGGGGGAGGATTG
GGAAGAGAATAGCAGGCATGCTGGGGAGCGGCCGCAGGAACCCCTAGTGATGGAGTTGGCCACTCCCTCT
CTGCGCGCTCGCTCGCTCACTGAGGCCGGGCGACCAAAGGTCGCCCGACGCCCGGGCTTTGCCCGGGCGG
CCTCAGTGAGCGAGCGAGCGCGCAGCTGCCTGCAGGGGCGCCTGATGCGGTATTTTCTCCTTACGCATCT
GTGCGGTATTTCACACCGCATA
[142 nt withheld, positions 7163-7304]
C
[141 nt withheld, positions 7306-7446]
CCTTTGACGTTGGAGTCCACGTTCTTT
[37 nt withheld, positions 7474-7510]
ACCCTATCTCGGGCTATTCTTTTGATTTATAAGGGATTTTGCCGATTTCGGCCTATTGGTTAAAAAATGA
GCTGATTTAACAAAAATTTAACGCGAATTTTAACAAAATATTAACGTTTACAATTTTATGGTGCACTCTC
AGTACAATCTGCTCTGATGCCGCATAGTTAAGCCAGCCCCGACACCCGCCAACACCCGCTGACGCGCCCT
GACGGGCTTGTCTGCTCCCGGCATCCGCTTACAGACAAGCTGTGACCGTCTCCGGGAGCTGCATGTGTCA
GAGGTTTTCACCGTCATCACCGAAACGCGCGAGACGAAAGGGCCTCGTGATACGCCTATTTTTATAGGTT
AATGTCATGATAATAATGGTTTCTTAGACGTCAGGTGGCACTTTTCGGGGAAATGTGCGCGGAACCCCTA
TTTGTTTATTTTTCTAAATACATTCAAATATGTATCCGCTCATGAGACAATAACCCTGATAAATGCTTCA
ATAATATTGAAAAAGGAAGAGTATGAGTATTCAACATTTCCGTGTCGCCCTTATTCCCTTTTTTGCGGCA
TTTTGCCTTCCTGTTTTTGCTCACCCAGAAACGCTGGTGAAAGTAAAAGATGCTGAAGATCAGTTGGGTG
CACGAGTGGGTTACATCGAACTGGATCTCAACAGCGGTAAGATCCTTGAGAGTTTTCGCCCCGAAGAACG
TTTTCCAATGATGAGCACTTTTAAAGTTCTGCTATGTGGCGCGGTATTATCCCGTATTGACGCCGGGCAA
GAGCAACTCGGTCGCCGCATACACTATTCTCAGAATGACTTGGTTGAGTACTCACCAGTCACAGAAAAGC
ATCTTACGGATGGCATGACAGTAAGAGAATTATGCAGTGCTGCCATAACCATGAGTGATAACACTGCGGC
CAACTTACTTCTGACAACGATCGGAGGACCGAAGGAGCTAACCGCTTTTTTGCACAACATGGGGGATCAT
GTAACTCGCCTTGATCGTTGGGAACCGGAGCTGAATGAAGCCATACCAAACGACGAGCGTGACACCACGA
TGCCTGTAGCAATGGCAACAACGTTGCGCAAACTATTAACTGGCGAACTACTTACTCTAGCTTCCCGGCA
ACAATTAATAGACTGGATGGAGGCGGATAAAGTTGCAGGACCACTTCTGCGCTCGGCCCTTCCGGCTGGC
TGGTTTATTGCTGATAAATCTGGAGCCGGTGAGCGTGGAAGCCGCGGTATCATTGCAGCACTGGGGCCAG
ATGGTAAGCCCTCCCGTATCGTAGTTATCTACACGACGGGGAGTCAGGCAACTATGGATGAACGAAATAG
ACAGATCGCTGAGATAGGTGCCTCACTGATTAAGCATTGGTAACTGTCAGACCAAGTTTACTCATATATA
CTTTAGATTGATTTAAAACTTCATTTTTAATTTAAAAGGATCTAGGTGAAGATCCTTTTTGATAATCTCA
TGACCAAAATCCCTTAACGTGAGTTTTCGTTCCACTGAGCGTCAGACCCCGTAGAAAAGATCAAAGGATC
TTCTTGAGATCCTTTTTTTCTGCGCGTAATCTGCTGCTTGCAAACAAAAAAACCACCGCTACCAGCGGTG
GTTTGTTTGCCGGATCAAGAGCTACCAACTCTTTTTCCGAAGGTAACTGGCTTCAGCAGAGCGCAGATAC
CAAATACTGTCCTTCTAGTGTAGCCGTAGTTAGGCCACCACTTCAAGAACTCTGTAGCACCGCCTACATA
CCTCGCTCTGCTAATCCTGTTACCAGTGGCTGCTGCCAGTGGCGATAAGTCGTGTCTTACCGGGTTGGAC
TCAAGACGATAGTTACCGGATAAGGCGCAGCGGTCGGGCTGAACGGGGGGTTCGTGCACACAGCCCAGCT
TGGAGCGAACGACCTACACCGAACTGAGATACCTACAGCGTGAGCTATGAGAAAGCGCCACGCTTCCCGA
AGGGAGAAAGGCGGACAGGTATCCGGTAAGCGGCAGGGTCGGAACAGGAGAGCGCACGAGGGAGCTTCCA
GGGGGAAACGCCTGGTATCTTTATAGTCCTGTCGGGTTTCGCCACCTCTGACTTGAGCGTCGATTTTTGT
GATGCTCGTCAGGGGGGCGGAGCCTATGGAAAAACGCCAGCAACGCGGCCTTTTTACGGTTCCTGGCCTT
TTGCTGGCCTTTTGCTCACATGT
Features (pLannotate 1.2.2; 17 found; start..end, strand, type, name):
      1..241     +  promoter       U6 promoter: RNA polymerase III promoter for human U6 snRNA
    272..347     +  misc_RNA       gRNA scaffold: guide RNA scaffold for the Streptococcus pyogenes CRISPR/Cas9 system
    354..397     +  misc_RNA       gRNA scaffold (fragment): guide RNA scaffold for the Streptococcus pyogenes CRISPR/Cas9 system
    460..1638    +  promoter       EF-1α promoter: strong constitutive promoter for human elongation factor EF-1α
   1785..3500    +  CDS            Cas9(N): N-terminal portion of Streptococcus pyogenes Cas9 (Zetsche et al., 2015)
   3387..5885    +  CDS            Cas9(C): C-terminal portion of Streptococcus pyogenes Cas9 (Zetsche et al., 2015)
   5886..5933    +  CDS            nucleoplasmin NLS: bipartite nuclear localization signal from nucleoplasmin
   6003..6716    +  CDS            EGFP: EGFP is a basic (constitutively fluorescent) green fluorescent protein published in 1996, derived from Aequorea victoria. It is reported to be a rapidly-maturing weak dimer with moderate acid sensitivity.
   6750..6861    +  polyA_signal   bGH poly(A) signal: bovine growth hormone polyadenylation signal
   6966..7106    +  repeat_region  AAV2 ITR: inverted terminal repeat of adeno-associated virus serotype 2 inverted
   7111..7162    -  misc_feature   bom (fragment): basis of mobility region from pBR322
   7181..7561    +  rep_origin     M13 ori (sequence partly withheld): M13 bacteriophage origin of replication; arrow indicates direction of (+) strand synthesis
   7637..7686    -  misc_feature   bom (fragment): basis of mobility region from pBR322
   7788..7823    -  CDS            rop (fragment): Rop protein, which maintains plasmids at low copy number; rop
   7918..8022    +  promoter       AmpR promoter: bla
   8023..8883    +  CDS            AmpR: β-lactamase; bla; confers resistance to ampicillin, carbenicillin, and related antibiotics
   9054..9642    +  rep_origin     ori: high-copy-number ColE1/pMB1/pBR322/pUC origin of replication
