[The description below was written by a language model from this plasmid's Addgene catalogue record and pLannotate feature annotations shown in this document.]
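Description:
NFATc2-CRISPR-Nick 2/2 is a mammalian CRISPR expression plasmid of about 9.7 kb, built on the PX461 pSpCas9n(BB)-2A-GFP backbone. It is the second member of a paired-nickase set directed against human NFATC2 (also called NFAT1). It is propagated in bacteria through a high-copy ColE1/pUC-type origin with ampicillin resistance (AmpR, β-lactamase). The backbone also contains an M13/f1-type phage origin and a single annotated AAV2 ITR, a remnant that would not by itself make the plasmid a packaging-competent AAV vector. There is no mammalian drug marker, and transfected cells are instead identified or sorted by GFP fluorescence.

The plasmid has two expression units. A human U6 RNA polymerase III promoter drives a single guide RNA made up of the NFATC2-targeting spacer fused to the Streptococcus pyogenes gRNA scaffold. According to the depositor, the guide targets all NFATC2 isoforms, has at least three mismatches to other human sequences, and carries two extra non-matching 5′ guanines intended to improve specificity. Downstream, a human EF-1α promoter, which the depositor substituted for the original CBh promoter, drives S. pyogenes Cas9. The annotation tool splits the Cas9 coding sequence into overlapping N- and C-terminal parts, but it appears to be one continuous reading frame. The construct name and purpose identify it as the Cas9n nickase, although the feature table does not mark the nickase mutation. The Cas9 sequence is followed by a nucleoplasmin NLS, a 2A-linked EGFP (the 2A is given in the name but not annotated), and a bGH polyadenylation signal.

Because a nickase cuts only one DNA strand, this plasmid must be co-transfected with its partner (1/2), which supplies the offset guide. Together the two nicks produce a double-strand break that disrupts NFATC2 with less off-target cleavage.
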