Addgene plasmid #75235: NFATc2-CRISPR-Nick 2/2 (PX461-EF1a-pSpCas9n(BB)-2A-GFP)
Purpose: CRISPR/Cas9 NICKASE plasmid against human NFATc2 (2/2)
Depositing lab: Ria Baumgrass. Depositing organization: Deutsches Rheuma-Forschungszentrum Berlin (DRFZ). Publication: Identification of Novel Nuclear Factor of Activated T Cells (NFAT)-Associated Proteins in T cells. Gabriel CH, Gross F, Karl M, Stephanowitz H, Hennig AF, Weber M, Gryzik S, Bachmann I, Hecklau K, Wienands J, Schuchhardt J, Herzel H, Radbruch A, Krause E, Baumgrass R. J Biol Chem. 2016 Sep 16. pii: jbc.M116.739326. 10.1074/jbc.M116.739326 PubMed 27637333.
Backbone
  Vector backbone: PX461-pSpCas9n(BB)2A-GFP
  Backbone manufacturer: Feng Zhang (Plasmid #48140)
  Backbone size w/o insert (bp): 9703
  Total vector size (bp): 9703
  Modifications to backbone: CBH promoter exchanged for hEF1a promoter
  Vector type: CRISPR
  Selectable markers: GFP
Growth in bacteria
  Bacterial resistance: Ampicillin, 100 μg/mL
  Growth temperature: 37°C
  Growth strain: NEB Stable
  Copy number: Unknown
Gene/Insert
  Gene/Insert name: sgRNA against NFATc2 (alt name: NFAT1)
  gRNA/shRNA sequence: (gg)GGCTCTCCGAATCGGCCGGG
  Species: H. sapiens (human)
  GenBank ID: 4773 (GENE-ID)
  Entrez Gene: NFATC2 (a.k.a. JCOSL, NFAT1, NFATP)
Terms and licenses: Academic/Nonprofit Terms; Industry Terms: Not Available to Industry
Depositor comments: gRNA contains at least 3 missmatches against human DNA (http://crispr.mit.edu) 2 additional nonmatching Guanidines added at 5' to enhnace specificy (Kim, D. et al. Digenome-seq: genome-wide profiling of CRISPR-Cas9 off-target effects in human cells. Nat. Methods 12, 237–43, 1 p following 243 (2015).) targets all isoforms. MUST BE COTRANSFECTED WITH PLASMID #75234
How to cite: NFATc2-CRISPR-Nick 2/2 (PX461-EF1a-pSpCas9n(BB)-2A-GFP) was a gift from Ria Baumgrass (Addgene plasmid # 75235 ; http://n2t.net/addgene:75235 ; RRID:Addgene_75235)
