>Addgene plasmid #75235 | NFATc2-CRISPR-Nick 2/2 (PX461-EF1a-pSpCas9n(BB)-2A-GFP) | addgene partial sequence | sequence record 148368 | LKO1_5 5'-GACTATCATATGCTTACCGT-3'
AAGGACGAAACACCGGGGCTCTCCGAATCGGCCGGGGTTTTAGAGCTAGAAATAGCAAGTTAAAATAAGG
CTAGTCCGTTATCAACTTGAAAAAGTGGCACCGAGTCGGTGCTTTTTTGTTTTAGAGCTAGAAATAGCAA
GTTAAAATAAGGCTAGTCCGTTTTTAGCGCGTGCGCCAATTCTGCAGACAAATGGCTCTAGTGGTCTTGA
AAGGAGTGGGAATTGGCTCCGGTGCCCGTCAGTGGGCAGAGCGCACATCGCCCACAGTCCCCGAGAAGTT
GGGGGGAGGGGTCGGCAATTGAACCGGTGCCTAGAGAAGGTGGCGCGGGGTAAACTGGGAAAGTGATGTC
GTGTACTGGCTCCGCCTTTTTCCCGAGGGTGGGGGAGAACCGTATATAAGTGCAGTAGTCGCCGTGAACG
TTCTTTTTCGCAACGGGTTTGCCGCCAGAACACAGGTAAGTGCCGTGTGTGGTTCCCGCGGGCCTGGCCT
CTTTACGGGTTATGGCCCTTGCGTGCCTTGAATTACTTCCACCTGGCTGCAGTACGTGATTCTTGATCCC
GAGCTTCGGGTTGGAAGTGGGTGGGAGAGTTCGAGGCCTTGCGCTTAAGGAGCCCCTTCGCCTCGTGCTT
GAGTTGAGGCCTGGCCTGGGCGCTGGGGC
