>Addgene plasmid #75235 | NFATc2-CRISPR-Nick 2/2 (PX461-EF1a-pSpCas9n(BB)-2A-GFP) | addgene partial sequence | sequence record 148369 | StrepPyoCas9-5UTR-F 5'-CGGTGCCACTTTTTCAAGTTG-3'
CGGAGAGCCCCGGTGTTTCGTCCTTTCCACAAGATATATAAAGCCAAGAAATCGAAATACTTTCAAGTTA
CGGTAAGCATATGATAGTCCATTTTAAAACATAATTTTAAAACTGCAAACTACCCAAGAAATTATTACTT
TCTACGTCACGTATTTTGTACTAATATCTTTGTGTTTACAGTCAAATTAATTCCAATTATCTCTCTAACA
GCCTTGTATCGTATATGCAAATATGAAGGAATCATGGGAAATAGGCCCTCACATGTGAGCAAAAGGCCAG
CAAAAGGCCAGGAACCGTAAAAAGGCCGCGTTGCTGGCGTTTTTCCATAGGCTCCGCCCCCCTGACGAGC
ATCACAAAAATCGACGCTCAAGTCAGAGGTGGCGAAACCCGACAGGACTATAAAGATACCAGGCGTTTCC
CCCTGGAAGCTCCCTCGTGCGCTCTCCTGTTCCGACCCTGCCGCTTACCGGATACCTGTCCGCCTTTCTC
CCTTCGGGAAGCGTGGCGCTTTCTCATAGCTCACGCTGTAGGTATCTCAGTTCGGTGTAGGTCGTTCGCT
CCAAGCTGGGCTGTGTGCACGAACCCCCCGTTCAGCCCGACCGCTGCGCCTTATCCGGTAACTATCGTCT
TGAGTCCA
